>Addgene plasmid #191377 | pG106K | addgene full sequence | sequence record 378890 | Addgene NGS Result
TGGACTCAAGACGATAGTTACCGGATAAGGCGCAGCGGTCGGGCTGAACGGGGGGTTCGTGCACACAGCC
CAGCTTGGAGCGAACGACCTACACCGAACTGAGATACCTACAGCGTGAGCTATGAGAAAGCGCCACGCTT
CCCGAAGGGAGAAAGGCGGACAGGTATCCGGTAAGCGGCAGGGTCGGAACAGGAGAGCGCACGAGGGAGC
TTCCAGGGGGAAACGCCTGGTATCTTTATAGTCCTGTCGGGTTTCGCCACCTCTGACTTGAGCGTCGATT
TTTGTGATGCTCGTCAGGGGGGCGGAGCCTATGGAAAAACGCCAGCAACGCGGCCTTTTTACGGTTCCTG
GCCTTTTGCTGGCCTTTTGCTCACATGTGATCCTCTATTGCAGATGGTCTTGTTGCACACCCCTCTGAAG
GGTTCTATATCATCTATACCACCTCTTCAGAGGAGTTTCTCACGTTATCTGAAGAAGATTATTCTCTGTT
CGCTTCTTTTGCCAATTTGGTTGTTCGAGAGGACTCCAATTCAAATGGCTTAAGAAGCGCAAAACCCTCT
GGGGATGGCTGGAAATTTGGAGGTAAAGGAAAGGGGAAACTAGATGCCATCCACATCGGCTATGAATTAT
CGAAAATCCTAGGAGAAAATCAAGATTTTGAGATCTATGTAGAATACAATGGCGATGGGTCTTATACCGT
TTGGTATAGGGAAGTCCAAAAATCGTCTAAAGGGAGTAATCCGTAAAGACTTTTAATGTCCTCATAAGAG
CCAACGAAAGAGAGGGGCATACGTCTCTCTCTTTCAACGTATGCTTGAACGATTGCTTACTCGATGTGAT
TAAATAGAGCTGGCTTGATAGGTCAGCTCTATTTCTGTTTTTCGTTTTGAAAATATGATAGGCAAATACC
ATGGATATGACATAACAGAAATAGAGCTACTAAGCCCAAAGCCACGAACCATAACGATGTCAGAGGATCA
CGTGGCGCTACTTAGTAGCTCTATCTCACTTGCAAAGTTACTAAAAGAGATCTGCGTGCGAGCCTAAGCG
TGAGAGGACGATAAGCTCCTCGTCTGCGCTTATCTGCTCTATCCATATCAAGAGCAGGTCACCCTCAATG
TGTAGCTCCATACAGCCCTCATAGTTCCCTATAAGCTTGTGAGGACGCATTTCTAAGGGTATCTCCACAC
CCTTAGACAGCATTTCAATGACATCTACGATTTTAGAGCGCCTTTTGAGGTCGTTCCTAAATCGCTTAAG
GTCTTTCTTAAACTTGGTAGTATATACCAGCCTACGCTTCCTCATTTCCAAACAAAGACGCTTCTATTGT
TTCTCGGGTAGTTGTATCCACAGAGCCGGCATAGCGACCGCTCTTAGCGTCTATGCAGGCCTCTGCCGTC
TCGGCATTATAAGGTCTATACCCCATTCGGTAGAGTAAGGTCTCAATATAGTTGCTTAGGCTTCTATTCT
CAGCCCTTGCTTCACTGCGTATCTGCTGGAGTACACTAGCATCAATTCTAATTGACGTGGATGCTTTTAG
CTCAATATTATCCATTTCTATTATATTCTACTTGATTATATTCACTGCAAATATAGACAAATCTCCCAAA
TAAACGTCTGTCGGCTGGGCGTCAGTTCACGCACCAAATGTGTGTGTAATGGGAGCGACAAGAAGTTGTC
CAATAAAATCGTTCTCCGTAACTTTGGGCAGGCGCTAGCTACGACCATAGTTATAGCACATTATAACTAC
ATACGTAGTTGTGTGCTCTCCGAGGGGCATGGAGGACACCCCCAGCACCCCCTAAAGTTGACCCAAAAGT
ACAAGCGATGAGCAAAACAAGTATCCATATCGAGCCGTGTAAAATCGGCAGTAGTGAGCAACATAATCAA
CGCTTGAAGCATCTTGATTATGTGCGACCCGACCTCTCCCCACAAAACGAGAGTTGGGTTGGCGTAGCAG
ATTTGCCCGCGCATCTTGAACAACTCCGAATACTTGTAAAGGAGAAGACGGGCAGAGCGATGCAACAGAA
AGCAACCCCGATAAGAGAGGGTGTAATAGTAATCAATCAAGGCACCTCGATTAACCAATTAAGGGGTCTC
GCAACGGCAATAGAACTGCGATGGGGTATTAAGACGCTACAGATATACACCCACAAGGACGAGGGGCATA
TAGATAGCGATGACACGTGGAAGCCAAACCTACATGCCCATATGGTGCTTGATTGGGTGAACCACGACAC
GGGCAAGAGTATCAAGCTTAGCAAGCAAGATATGGCGGAGATGCAGACGATGGTGGCGGACTGCCTGCAA
ATGGTTAGGGGAGAGAGTAGCGATGTCAAACACCTCGGGGCTATACAATACAAGAATCAAGCCGAAGAGC
TGCGTCTCCAAACCCTTAAAGAACAAACGATGAAAGAAGAACAGGCTCGGGAGCTGGCACTAGCCGAAGC
TAAGCGGATGGAGCAGGTTGCGTCTGAGCAGATTATCGCAGAGAATAAGAAGCTTGGAGGGCTGTGGATG
GACTGGCAAAAATCATTTGAGGCCTCTGAGAAGCGCCGAGAGAGCATAACGGCTCGTAAGATAGAGGAGG
ATAAGCTATGGGAAGAACTTGGGTTGAAAGGAGCCTTTAAATCGTTTTGGGAGGAATGCAAGGATTGGTT
TAGAGGTTTCGGCGATGGGCTCAAAGACTTAGCTCTGCTGATATGGGCTTCGCCTAGAGGAGTGATGGAC
AAAGACGTGAGGTGCACAGCGGATCGGAAGAGGGGGAAATTACTGCTCAATGGGCATACACTAGAGCAGG
TAAGAGCACCCAAGATAGTTGTACCAAGCTCCCCCATACAAAGGCAGGCGCAATCCGTCAGTGAGTGCGC
TACGAGGCAGGCTAGAGATACAGACAGACGCAGAGAGAAGCGTGTTGACCAAGAGAGACGAGAGCGCAGG
GGTCGCAAGATTTGACCGCACTATGTTCTTAAAGCGTTTCCCAAGGGCTTTGCCACCACTTGCGGACGGT
CGGTCTACTTAGTCCTGTCTCTCTCGCACAACGGCTCTTGTTGTTGCTGTTTGGGTTTCTATCCCTCCAC
TCCTGCACCTTGGCGTATTGCGGGCTGTCTTCCGCTAGTACGATAGAGCCTTTTGGTCTTCCGTTACCCT
CTCTCCAATCTTTTCTTCCCTTTGCTTCCTGCAAAATATCTCTAGAGCCTCTTGCGAGCTTTAGATGTAA
GTCTTGCGGTCTCCCATTGCGTTTGTTAGGTTCTATTCTTAGCCCCGACCTATCCTCTATCAGCTGGCGA
GGGTATGTCTCTGAGCTCTCCTTATATGCTTTTAGAGCGTCTAGAGCGTCCTGCACGGAGAAGTGCCTGC
CCGTGTTGCCCGTTAGTGCTTCCATTCGTGGCACAAGCTCTAGAGCGTCCCGTTTGAGTATGTCAAATGG
CACGTTACACTTCTTGGCATATACTGCTAAGAACATAATGCAGTGGTAGCGATGCCCAACAGCGACCTTT
TCGTTCGTCCACAGCATATGTAGCCACCACTCATACAGCCCCCTATGCACATGCCACGTCTTACGAGGTG
CGCCCTCTACGATGCGTTTTTGATACCAATCTGGGTATAGCTCTTTAGCTCTTGCTTTTGTTAGCCTATT
CGTGGAGTATGCCCCTTTGTCCAACGCTTGCGCCTGCTCCTGCGACACCCCCGAGTTAAGGTACTTCAGT
GTAGGCTTGCTAGCAAACCGATTCAGCTCCTCAATAGTGTGTAGTGGGGCATCAGCATTGTGCCAAGCTG
TTACAATGTCCCCGTGCTTCGTACGACTGCCTGGCACCCTAAACGGCTGTATAATGGGCTGTATTTGCAC
TTGGTTGTCCTCCCCCGTCCTAGAGGACGCTTTGTTCCATATAAGCCGTGTAAGAGCTTTTTTAATGTTG
GTGAGCGTCTCGTACACCTTGGGGTATAAGGGCATCGGCTTAGCAAGTATGTAGTACAAGTGGATGCCAT
CGCCCGAGTTGACGATGATATTAGCTTGTGGGGTCATCCCTATCGTCTGCTGATGGATTACCTCTGACAT
CTCTGGCACTCCGACCTCATCAAGGTCAAAGGCGAGGGCATACAGATAGCGGGCATTGCTCTTGAACCTC
CTGCGCCCCACGTAGGTGGCTGGGGTTGTTACCACAAACTTGTACCGCCCCATCAGCTCCTCTAAGCTAT
CCCAACCACACACCTTGATGTCATCCTCGCTTGTGGCATCGCCCACTACCACCCACGTCTTAGACCTCCT
GCCATTATCATTAGCCCTGCCTGCATCAGGCTCTACGCTGTAGACAGCTTGCACCAAAGCATTATAGCGG
AAAGGTTGAGCTGGATTATAGATTGCTTTCTTACCTGCTTTGGACTTAGACTTTCTCCCTGCTTGTTGAG
CCCTCCAATCGATGTATTCTTGGCACAGCTCTTTTTCAAAAGGATAGATAGGGCATTGCGGGTCATTATG
GTCACAAGAACCAAAGATTATTTGGAAGAACTCAAAGGGTTTAAGAGATCGATATTCAAAGGTCTCATTA
CTCTCTAAGTATAAATTTTTAGAGAGAAAAACATCGTGAGAAATATTAGAATTATCAGTCATCGTTCTAC
GTCATTTTGGGGTGATTTTTTGGTGTCGCTTCGCTCCCCCAAAAAATCATACGGGGGGCATATATTATCA
ATATATTTTTTTTGCCACTTGTGGCACAAAGATAAGGAGGATTTTTGAGACCTCCTTCTACGTCATTTTG
GGGTGATTTTTTGGTGTCGCTTCGCTCCCCCAAAAAATCATACGGGGGGCATATATTATCAATATATTTT
TTTTTGCCACTTGTGGCACAAAGATAAGGAGGATTTTTGAGACCTCCTTCTACGTCATTTTGGGTGGAAT
TTTTGGCTCGCTACGCTCCCCAAAAATTCATACGGGGGGGCGTATATTATCAATGAAGTAAAATCCCCAC
TTGTGGTACAAAGGTAAGGAGGTTTTTTGAGACCTCCTTCTGCGTCATCGTTCTACGTCATTTTGGGGTT
GATTTTTTGGGGAAGAAACAAAGAATATCGCAACAAGTAGGTATTGCATATATTTTTTGCAATTCTTTAT
CTTTGCGGTAAGACAACCTCTTAAGAGAGACTTATCTTGAATACAAAACACTAAACCTAAGCAGCTATGA
AAACTAGAACATTCTGCGCAATAGCAATCGGGCTATTGTCTTTGGCGTTAACTTCGTGCCAAAACAACCT
TGACTTGTTAAAGCCAAGCCAAGACACTGAACCAGAACAAATCACTCAATTACATGTTCTTTCCTGCGTT
ATCCCCTGATTCTGTGGATAACCGTATTACCGCCTTTGAGTGAGCTGATACCGCTCGTCGCAGCCGAACG
ACCGAGCGCAGCGAGTCAGTGAGCGAGGAAGCGGAAGAGCGCCCAATACGCAAACCGCCTCTCCCCGCGC
GTTGGCCGATTCATTAATGCAGCTGGCACGACAGGTTTCCCGACTGGAAAGCGGGCAGTGAGCGCAACGC
AATTAATGTGAGTTAGCTCACTCATTAGGCACCCCAGGCTTTACACTTTATGCTTCCGGCTCGTATGTTG
TGTGGAATTGTGAGCGGATAACAATTTCACACAGGAAACAGCTATGACCATGATTACGCCAAGCTTGCAT
GCCTGCAGGTCGACTCTAGAGGATCCCCGGGTACCGAGCTCGAATTCACTGGCCGTCGTTTTACAACGTC
GTGACTGGGAAAACCCTGGCGTTACCCAACTTAATCGCCTTGCAGCACATCCCCCTTTCGCCAGCTGGCG
TAATAGCGAAGAGGCCCGCACCGATCGCCCTTCCCAACAGTTGCGCAGCCTGAATGGCGAATGGCGCCTG
ATGCGGTATTTTCTCCTTACGCATCTGTGCGGTATTTCACACCGCATATGGTGCACTCTCAGTACAATCT
GCTCTGATGCCGCATAGTTAAGCCAGCCCCGACACCCGCCAACACCCGCTGACGCGCCCTGACGGGCTTG
TCTGCTCCCGGCATCCGCTTACAGACAAGCTGTGACCGTCTCCGGGAGTCCATCACTCCTCTAGGCGAAG
CCCATATCAGCAGAGCTAAGACGTCGTCTGGAAGGCAGTACACCTTGATAGGTGGGCTGCCCTTCCTGGT
TGGCTTGGTTTCATCAGCCATCCGCTTGCCCTCATCTGTTACGCCGGCGGTAGCCGGCCAGCCTCGCAGA
GCAGGATTCCCGTTGAGCACCGCCAGGTGCGAATAAGGGACAGTGAAGAAGGAACACCCGCTCGCGGGTG
GGCCTACTTCACCTATCCTGCCCGGCTGACGCCGTTGGATACACCAAGGAAAGTCTACACGAACCCGACG
TCGTCTGGAAGGCAGTACACCTTGATAGGTGGGCTGCCCTTCCTGGTTGGCTTGGTTTCATCAGCCATCC
GCTTGCCCTCATCTGTTACGCCGGCGGTAGCCGGCCAGCCTCGCAGAGCAGGATTCCCGTTGAGCACCGC
CAGGTGCGAATAAGGGACAGTGAAGAAGGAACACCCGCTCGCGGGTGGGCCTACTTCACCTATCCTGCCC
GGCTGACGCCGTTGGATACACCAAGGAAAGTCTACACGAACCCGACGTCAGGTGGCACTTTTCGGGGAAA
TGTGCGCGGAACCCCTATTTGTTTATTTTTCTAAATACATTCAAATATGTATCCGCTCATGAGACAATAA
CCCTGATAAATGCTTCAATAATAATTCGAGCTCGGTACCCCCGATAGCTTCCGCTATTGCTTTTTTGCTC
ATCGGTATTTGCAACATCATAGAAATTGCATACCTTTGTTCCTCGGTTATATGTTTGCTCATCTGCAACT
TTTTTTTCTTTGGACGGACAATTAAAGCAAAGATAGCAAACTTTATCCATTCAGAGTGAGAGAAAGGGGG
ACATTGTCTCTCTTTCCTCTCTGAAAAATAAATGTTTTTATTGCTTATTATCCGCACCCAAAAAGTTGCA
TTTATAAGTTGAACTCAAGAAGTATTCACCTGTAAGAAGTTACTAATGACAAAAAAGAAATTGCCCGTTC
GTTTTACGGGTCAGCACTTTACTATTGATAAAGTGCTAATAAAAGATGCAATAAGACAAGCAAATATAAG
TAATCAGGATACGGTTTTAGATATTGGGGCAGGCAAGGGGTTTCTTACTGTTCATTTATTAAAAATCGCC
AACAATGTTGTTGCTATTGAAAACGACACAGCTTTGGTTGAACATTTACGAAAATTATTTTCTGATGCCC
GAAATGTTCAAGTTGTCGGTTGTGATTTTAGGAATTTTGCAGTTCCGAAATTTCCTTTCAAAGTGGTGTC
AAATATTCCTTATGGCATTACTTCCGATATTTTCAAAATCCTGATGTTTGAGAGTCTTGGAAATTTTCTG
GGAGGTTCCATTGTCCTTCAATTAGAACCTACACAAAAGTTATTTTCGAGGAAGCTTTACAATCCATATA
CCGTTTTCTATCATACTTTTTTTGATTTGAAACTTGTCTATGAGGTAGGTCCTGAAAGTTTCTTGCCACC
GCCAACTGTCAAATCAGCCCTGTTAAACATTAAAAGAAAACACTTATTTTTTGATTTTAAGTTTAAAGCC
AAATACTTAGCATTTATTTCCTGTCTGTTAGAGAAACCTGATTTATCTGTAAAAACAGCTTTAAAGTCGA
TTTTCAGGAAAAGTCAGGTCAGGTCAATTTCGGAAAAATTCGGTTTAAACCTTAATGCTCAAATTGTTTG
TTTGTCTCCAAGTCAATGGTTAAACTGTTTTTTGGAAATGCTGGAAGTTGTCCCTGAAAAATTTCATCCT
TCGTAGTTCAAAGTCGGGTGGTTGTCAAGATGTTCTTAGAAAAACTCATCGAGCATCAAATGAAACTGCA
ATTTATTCATATCAGGATTATCAATACCATATTTTTGAAAAAGCCGTTTCTGTAATGAAGGAGAAAACTC
ACCGAGGCAGTTCCATAGGATGGCAAGATCCTGGTATCGGTCTGCGATTCCGACTCGTCCAACATCAATA
CAACCTATTAATTTCCCCTCGTCAAAAATAAGGTTATCAAGTGAGAAATCACCATGAGTGACGACTGAAT
CCGGTGAGAATGGCAAAAGTTTATGCATTTCTTTCCAGACTTGTTCAACAGGCCAGCCATTACGCTCGTC
ATCAAAATCACTCGCATCAACCAAACCGTTATTCATTCGTGATTGCGCCTGAGCGAGACGAAATACGCGA
TCGCTGTTAAAAGGACAATTACAAACAGGAATCGAATGCAACCGGCGCAGGAACACTGCCAGCGCATCAA
CAATATTTTCACCTGAATCAGGATATTCTTCTAATACCTGGAATGCTGTTTTCCCGGGGATCGCAGTGGT
GAGTAACCATGCATCATCAGGAGTACGGATAAAATGCTTGATGGTCGGAAGAGGCATAAATTCCGTCAGC
CAGTTTAGTCTGACCATCTCATCTGTAACATCATTGGCAACGCTACCTTTGCCATGTTTCAGAAACAACT
CTGGCGCATCGGGCTTCCCATACAATCGATAGATTGTCGCACCTGATTGCCCGACATTATCGCGAGCCCA
TTTATACCCATATAAATCAGCATCCATGTTGGAATTTAATCGCGGCCTAGAGCAAGACGTTTCCCGTTGA
ATATGGCTCATAACACCCCTTGTATTACTGTTTATGTAAGCAGACAGTTTTATTGTTCATGACCAAAATC
CCTTAACGTGAGTTTTCGTTCCACTGAGCGTCAGACCCCGTAGAAAAGATCAAAGGATCTTCTTGAGATC
CTTTTTTTCTGCGCGTAATCTGCTGCTTGCAAACAAAAAAACCACCGCTACCAGCGGTGGTTTGTTTGCC
GGATCAAGAGCTACCAACTCTTTTTCCGAAGGTAACTGGCTTCAGCAGAGCGCAGATACCAAATACTGTT
CTTCTAGTGTAGCCGTAGTTAGGCCACCACTTCAAGAACTCTGTAGCACCGCCTACATACCTCGCTCTGC
TAATCCTGTTACCAGTGGCTGCTGCCAGTGGCGATAAGTCGTGTCTTACCGGGT
Features (pLannotate 1.2.2; 17 found; start..end, strand, type, name):
   5429..5521    +  CDS            lacI (fragment): lac repressor; lacI; The lac repressor binds to the lac operator to inhibit transcription in E. coli. This inhibition can be relieved by adding lactose or isopropyl-β-D-thiogalactopyranoside (IPTG).
   5534..5555    +  protein_bind   CAP binding site: CAP binding activates transcription in the presence of cAMP. E. coli catabolite activator protein
   5570..5600    +  promoter       lac promoter: promoter for the E. coli lac operon
   5608..5624    +  protein_bind   lac operator: The lac repressor binds to the lac operator to inhibit transcription in E. coli. This inhibition can be relieved by adding lactose or isopropyl-β-D-thiogalactopyranoside (IPTG). lac repressor encoded by lacI
   5661..5717    -  misc_feature   MCS: pUC18/19 multiple cloning site
   5714..5871    +  CDS            lacZα (fragment): LacZα fragment of β-galactosidase; lacZ fragment
   5877..5976    -  misc_feature   bom (fragment): basis of mobility region from pBR322
   6114..6181    -  CDS            traJ (fragment): oriT-recognizing protein; traJ
   6214..6323    -  oriT           oriT: incP origin of transfer
   6371..6438    -  CDS            traJ (fragment): oriT-recognizing protein; traJ
   6471..6580    -  oriT           oriT: incP origin of transfer
   6655..6743    +  promoter       AmpR promoter (fragment): bla
   6743..6760    +  misc_feature   MCS (fragment): pUC18/19 multiple cloning site
   6760..6852    -  CDS            TRA4_BACFG (fragment): Protein inferred from homology: Swiss-Prot protein existence level 3. Required for the transposition of the insertion element. From Bacteroides fragilis.
   7046..7843    +  CDS            ermF: ERMF_BACFG - Protein inferred from homology: Swiss-Prot protein existence level 3. Involved in erythromycin resistance. From Bacteroides fragilis.
   7876..8691    -  CDS            KanR: aminoglycoside phosphotransferase; aph(3')-Ia; confers resistance to kanamycin in bacteria or G418 (Geneticin®) in eukaryotes
   8813..317     +  rep_origin     ori (across the origin): high-copy-number ColE1/pMB1/pBR322/pUC origin of replication
