[The description below was written by a language model from this plasmid's Addgene catalogue record and pLannotate feature annotations shown in this document.]
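Description:
pG106K is an empty Bacteroides–Escherichia coli shuttle vector of about 9.1 kb. It belongs to the pG106 vector family and is recorded as being built from pUC19 and pYH420. It is intended as a cloning backbone for moving genes between E. coli and Bacteroides, and the associated publication extends this to Porphyromonas and related anaerobes. In E. coli the plasmid replicates from a ColE1/pMB1-type origin. That origin is annotated as the high-copy pUC form, but the catalogue lists the plasmid as low copy. Selection in E. coli uses kanamycin, through an aph(3')-Ia aminoglycoside phosphotransferase gene. The second marker is ermF, an erythromycin resistance gene from Bacteroides fragilis, which provides selection in the Bacteroides-type host. A short fragment of a B. fragilis insertion-element transposase lies next to ermF and is probably a remnant of the marker's source.

The cloning region comes from pUC19. It contains the CAP binding site, lac promoter and lac operator upstream of the pUC18/19 multiple cloning site, followed by a lacZα fragment, and a small lacI remnant precedes them. Because lacZα is annotated only as a fragment, the record does not establish whether blue/white screening works. Two tandem copies of an IncP oriT, each with a partial traJ, sit alongside a fragment of the pBR322 bom region. These elements suggest the plasmid can be mobilised by conjugation from a donor that supplies transfer functions in trans. A leftover AmpR promoter fragment is present without a bla coding sequence. Roughly 5 kb of the sequence has no annotation. This stretch presumably holds the pYH420-derived functions for replication in Bacteroides, but the feature table does not identify them.
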