Addgene plasmid #191377: pG106K
Purpose: (Empty Backbone) Bacteroides - Escherichia coli shuttle vector with ErmF and Kan selection marker
Depositing lab: Janina Lewis. Depositing organization: Virginia Commonwealth University. Publication: Sequence and characterization of shuttle vectors for molecular cloning in Porphyromonas, Bacteroides and related bacteria. Jones KR, Belvin BR, Macrina FL, Lewis JP. Mol Oral Microbiol. 2020 Aug;35(4):181-191. doi: 10.1111/omi.12304. Epub 2020 Jul 9. PubMed 32592236.
Backbone
  Vector backbone: pUC19 and pYH420
  Vector type: pG106
Growth in bacteria
  Bacterial resistance: Kanamycin, 50 μg/mL
  Growth temperature: 37°C
  Growth strain: DH5alpha
  Copy number: Low Copy
Terms and licenses: Academic/Nonprofit Terms; Industry Terms: Not Available to Industry
How to cite: pG106K was a gift from Janina Lewis (Addgene plasmid # 191377 ; http://n2t.net/addgene:191377 ; RRID:Addgene_191377)
